>Addgene plasmid #75523 | VRK1 gRNA (BRDN0001148483) | addgene full sequence | sequence record 184050 | Addgene Assembled Sequence
CCCGGGTGCAAAGATGGATAAAGTTTTAAACAGAGAGGAATCTTTGCAGCTAATGGACCTTCTAGGTCTT
GAAAGGAGTGGGAATTGGCTCCGGTGCCCGTCAGTGGGCAGAGCGCACATCGCCCACAGTCCCCGAGAAG
TTGGGGGGAGGGGTCGGCAATTGATCCGGTGCCTAGAGAAGGTGGCGCGGGGTAAACTGGGAAAGTGATG
TCGTGTACTGGCTCCGCCTTTTTCCCGAGGGTGGGGGAGAACCGTATATAAGTGCAGTAGTCGCCGTGAA
CGTTCTTTTTCGCAACGGGTTTGCCGCCAGAACACAGGTAAGTGCCGTGTGTGGTTCCCGCGGGCCTGGC
CTCTTTACGGGTTATGGCCCTTGCGTGCCTTGAATTACTTCCACCTGGCTGCAGTACGTGATTCTTGATC
CCGAGCTTCGGGTTGGAAGTGGGTGGGAGAGTTCGAGGCCTTGCGCTTAAGGAGCCCCTTCGCCTCGTGC
TTGAGTTGAGGCCTGGCCTGGGCGCTGGGGCCGCCGCGTGCGAATCTGGTGGCACCTTCGCGCCTGTCTC
GCTGCTTTCGATAAGTCTCTAGCCATTTAAAATTTTTGATGACCTGCTGCGACGCTTTTTTTCTGGCAAG
ATAGTCTTGTAAATGCGGGCCAAGATCTGCACACTGGTATTTCGGTTTTTGGGGCCGCGGGCGGCGACGG
GGCCCGTGCGTCCCAGCGCACATGTTCGGCGAGGCGGGGCCTGCGAGCGCGGCCACCGAGAATCGGACGG
GGGTAGTCTCAAGCTGGCCGGCCTGCTCTGGTGCCTGGCCTCGCGCCGCCGTGTATCGCCCCGCCCTGGG
CGGCAAGGCTGGCCCGGTCGGCACCAGTTGCGTGAGCGGAAAGATGGCCGCTTCCCGGCCCTGCTGCAGG
GAGCTCAAAATGGAGGACGCGGCGCTCGGGAGAGCGGGCGGGTGAGTCACCCACACAAAGGAAAAGGGCC
TTTCCGTCCTCAGCCGTCGCTTCATGTGACTCCACGGAGTACCGGGCGCCGTCCAGGCACCTCGATTAGT
TCTCGAGCTTTTGGAGTACGTCGTCTTTAGGTTGGGGGGAGGGGTTTTATGCGATGGAGTTTCCCCACAC
TGAGTGGGTGGAGACTGAAGTTAGGCCAGCTTGGCACTTGATGTAATTCTCCTTGGAATTTGCCCTTTTT
GAGTTTGGATCTTGGTTCATTCTCAAGCCTCAGACAGTGGTTCAAAGTTTTTTTCTTCCATTTCAGGTGT
CGTGACGTACGGCCACCATGACCGAGTACAAGCCCACGGTGCGCCTCGCCACCCGCGACGACGTCCCCAG
GGCCGTACGCACCCTCGCCGCCGCGTTCGCCGACTACCCCGCCACGCGCCACACCGTCGATCCGGACCGC
CACATCGAGCGGGTCACCGAGCTGCAAGAACTCTTCCTCACGCGCGTCGGGCTCGACATCGGCAAGGTGT
GGGTCGCGGACGACGGCGCCGCCGTGGCGGTCTGGACCACGCCGGAGAGCGTCGAAGCGGGGGCGGTGTT
CGCCGAGATCGGCCCGCGCATGGCCGAGTTGAGCGGTTCCCGGCTGGCCGCGCAGCAACAGATGGAAGGC
CTCCTGGCGCCGCACCGGCCCAAGGAGCCCGCGTGGTTCCTGGCCACCGTCGGAGTCTCGCCCGACCACC
AGGGCAAGGGTCTGGGCAGCGCCGTCGTGCTCCCCGGAGTGGAGGCGGCCGAGCGCGCCGGGGTGCCCGC
CTTCCTGGAGACCTCCGCGCCCCGCAACCTCCCCTTCTACGAGCGGCTCGGCTTCACCGTCACCGCCGAC
GTCGAGGTGCCCGAAGGACCGCGCACCTGGTGCATGACCCGCAAGCCCGGTGCCTGAACGCGTTAAGTCG
ACAATCAACCTCTGGATTACAAAATTTGTGAAAGATTGACTGGTATTCTTAACTATGTTGCTCCTTTTAC
GCTATGTGGATACGCTGCTTTAATGCCTTTGTATCATGCTATTGCTTCCCGTATGGCTTTCATTTTCTCC
TCCTTGTATAAATCCTGGTTGCTGTCTCTTTATGAGGAGTTGTGGCCCGTTGTCAGGCAACGTGGCGTGG
TGTGCACTGTGTTTGCTGACGCAACCCCCACTGGTTGGGGCATTGCCACCACCTGTCAGCTCCTTTCCGG
GACTTTCGCTTTCCCCCTCCCTATTGCCACGGCGGAACTCATCGCCGCCTGCCTTGCCCGCTGCTGGACA
GGGGCTCGGCTGTTGGGCACTGACAATTCCGTGGTGTTGTCGGGGAAATCATCGTCCTTTCCTTGGCTGC
TCGCCTGTGTTGCCACCTGGATTCTGCGCGGGACGTCCTTCTGCTACGTCCCTTCGGCCCTCAATCCAGC
GGACCTTCCTTCCCGCGGCCTGCTGCCGGCTCTGCGGCCTCTTCCGCGTCTTCGCCTTCGCCCTCAGACG
AGTCGGATCTCCCTTTGGGCCGCCTCCCCGCGTCGACTTTAAGACCAATGACTTACAAGGCAGCTGTAGA
TCTTAGCCACTTTTTAAAAGAAAAGGGGGGACTGGAAGGGCTAATTCACTCCCAACGAAGACAAGATCTG
CTTTTTGCTTGTACTGGGTCTCTCTGGTTAGACCAGATCTGAGCCTGGGAGCTCTCTGGCTAACTAGGGA
ACCCACTGCTTAAGCCTCAATAAAGCTTGCCTTGAGTGCTTCAAGTAGTGTGTGCCCGTCTGTTGTGTGA
CTCTGGTAACTAGAGATCCCTCAGACCCTTTTAGTCAGTGTGGAAAATCTCTAGCAGTACGTATAGTAGT
TCATGTCATCTTATTATTCAGTATTTATAACTTGCAAAGAAATGAATATCAGAGAGTGAGAGGAACTTGT
TTATTGCAGCTTATAATGGTTACAAATAAAGCAATAGCATCACAAATTTCACAAATAAAGCATTTTTTTC
ACTGCATTCTAGTTGTGGTTTGTCCAAACTCATCAATGTATCTTATCATGTCTGGCTCTAGCTATCCCGC
CCCTAACTCCGCCCATCCCGCCCCTAACTCCGCCCAGTTCCGCCCATTCTCCGCCCCATGGCTGACTAAT
TTTTTTTATTTATGCAGAGGCCGAGGCCGCCTCGGCCTCTGAGCTATTCCAGAAGTAGTGAGGAGGCTTT
TTTGGAGGCCTAGGGACGTACCCAATTCGCCCTATAGTGAGTCGTATTACGCGCGCTCACTGGCCGTCGT
TTTACAACGTCGTGACTGGGAAAACCCTGGCGTTACCCAACTTAATCGCCTTGCAGCACATCCCCCTTTC
GCCAGCTGGCGTAATAGCGAAGAGGCCCGCACCGATCGCCCTTCCCAACAGTTGCGCAGCCTGAATGGCG
AATGGG
[124 nt withheld, positions 3367-3490]
C
[91 nt withheld, positions 3492-3582]
A
[49 nt withheld, positions 3584-3632]
CCTTTGACGTTGGAGTCCACGTTCTTT
[37 nt withheld, positions 3660-3696]
ACCCTATCTCGGTCTATTCTTTTGATTTATAAGGGATTTTGCCGATTTCGGCCTATTGGTTAAAAAATGA
GCTGATTTAACAAAAATTTAACGCGAATTTTAACAAAATATTAACGCTTACAATTTAGGTGGCACTTTTC
GGGGAAATGTGCGCGGAACCCCTATTTGTTTATTTTTCTAAATACATTCAAATATGTATCCGCTCATGAG
ACAATAACCCTGATAAATGCTTCAATAATATTGAAAAAGGAAGAGTATGAGTATTCAACATTTCCGTGTC
GCCCTTATTCCCTTTTTTGCGGCATTTTGCCTTCCTGTTTTTGCTCACCCAGAAACGCTGGTGAAAGTAA
AAGATGCTGAAGATCAGTTGGGTGCACGAGTGGGTTACATCGAACTGGATCTCAACAGCGGTAAGATCCT
TGAGAGTTTTCGCCCCGAAGAACGTTTTCCAATGATGAGCACTTTTAAAGTTCTGCTATGTGGCGCGGTA
TTATCCCGTATTGACGCCGGGCAAGAGCAACTCGGTCGCCGCATACACTATTCTCAGAATGACTTGGTTG
AGTACTCACCAGTCACAGAAAAGCATCTTACGGATGGCATGACAGTAAGAGAATTATGCAGTGCTGCCAT
AACCATGAGTGATAACACTGCGGCCAACTTACTTCTGACAACGATCGGAGGACCGAAGGAGCTAACCGCT
TTTTTGCACAACATGGGGGATCATGTAACTCGCCTTGATCGTTGGGAACCGGAGCTGAATGAAGCCATAC
CAAACGACGAGCGTGACACCACGATGCCTGTAGCAATGGCAACAACGTTGCGCAAACTATTAACTGGCGA
ACTACTTACTCTAGCTTCCCGGCAACAATTAATAGACTGGATGGAGGCGGATAAAGTTGCAGGACCACTT
CTGCGCTCGGCCCTTCCGGCTGGCTGGTTTATTGCTGATAAATCTGGAGCCGGTGAGCGTGGGTCTCGCG
GTATCATTGCAGCACTGGGGCCAGATGGTAAGCCCTCCCGTATCGTAGTTATCTACACGACGGGGAGTCA
GGCAACTATGGATGAACGAAATAGACAGATCGCTGAGATAGGTGCCTCACTGATTAAGCATTGGTAACTG
TCAGACCAAGTTTACTCATATATACTTTAGATTGATTTAAAACTTCATTTTTAATTTAAAAGGATCTAGG
TGAAGATCCTTTTTGATAATCTCATGACCAAAATCCCTTAACGTGAGTTTTCGTTCCACTGAGCGTCAGA
CCCCGTAGAAAAGATCAAAGGATCTTCTTGAGATCCTTTTTTTCTGCGCGTAATCTGCTGCTTGCAAACA
AAAAAACCACCGCTACCAGCGGTGGTTTGTTTGCCGGATCAAGAGCTACCAACTCTTTTTCCGAAGGTAA
CTGGCTTCAGCAGAGCGCAGATACCAAATACTGTTCTTCTAGTGTAGCCGTAGTTAGGCCACCACTTCAA
GAACTCTGTAGCACCGCCTACATACCTCGCTCTGCTAATCCTGTTACCAGTGGCTGCTGCCAGTGGCGAT
AAGTCGTGTCTTACCGGGTTGGACTCAAGACGATAGTTACCGGATAAGGCGCAGCGGTCGGGCTGAACGG
GGGGTTCGTGCACACAGCCCAGCTTGGAGCGAACGACCTACACCGAACTGAGATACCTACAGCGTGAGCT
ATGAGAAAGCGCCACGCTTCCCGAAGGGAGAAAGGCGGACAGGTATCCGGTAAGCGGCAGGGTCGGAACA
GGAGAGCGCACGAGGGAGCTTCCAGGGGGAAACGCCTGGTATCTTTATAGTCCTGTCGGGTTTCGCCACC
TCTGACTTGAGCGTCGATTTTTGTGATGCTCGTCAGGGGGGCGGAGCCTATGGAAAAACGCCAGCAACGC
GGCCTTTTTACGGTTCCTGGCCTTTTGCTGGCCTTTTGCTCACATGTTCTTTCCTGCGTTATCCCCTGAT
TCTGTGGATAACCGTATTACCGCCTTTGAGTGAGCTGATACCGCTCGCCGCAGCCGAACGACCGAGCGCA
GCGAGTCAGTGAGCGAGGAAGCGGAAGAGCGCCCAATACGCAAACCGCCTCTCCCCGCGCGTTGGCCGAT
TCATTAATGCAGCTGGCACGACAGGTTTCCCGACTGGAAAGCGGGCAGTGAGCGCAACGCAATTAATGTG
AGTTAGCTCACTCATTAGGCACCCCAGGCTTTACACTTTATGCTTCCGGCTCGTATGTTGTGTGGAATTG
TGAGCGGATAACAATTTCACACAGGAAACAGCTATGACCATGATTACGCCAAGCGCGCAATTAACCCTCA
CTAAAGGGAACAAAAGCTGGAGCTGCAAGCTTAATGTAGTCTTATGCAATACTCTTGTAGTCTTGCAACA
TGGTAACGATGAGTTAGCAACATGCCTTACAAGGAGAGAAAAAGCACCGTGCATGCCGATTGGTGGAAGT
AAGGTGGTACGATCGTGCCTTATTAGGAAGGCAACAGACGGGTCTGACATGGATTGGACGAACCACTGAA
TTGCCGCATTGCAGAGATATTGTATTTAAGTGCCTAGCTCGATACATAAACGGGTCTCTCTGGTTAGACC
AGATCTGAGCCTGGGAGCTCTCTGGCTAACTAGGGAACCCACTGCTTAAGCCTCAATAAAGCTTGCCTTG
AGTGCTTCAAGTAGTGTGTGCCCGTCTGTTGTGTGACTCTGGTAACTAGAGATCCCTCAGACCCTTTTAG
TCAGTGTGGAAAATCTCTAGCAGTGGCGCCCGAACAGGGACTTGAAAGCGAAAGGGAAACCAGAGGAGCT
CTCTCGACGCAGGACTCGGCTTGCTGAAGCGCGCACGGCAAGAGGCGAGGGGCGGCGACTGGTGAGTACG
CCAAAAATTTTGACTAGCGGAGGCTAGAAGGAGAGAGATGGGTGCGAGAGCGTCAGTATTAAGCGGGGGA
GAATTAGATCGCGATGGGAAAAAATTCGGTTAAGGCCAGGGGGAAAGAAAAAATATAAATTAAAACATAT
AGTATGGGCAAGCAGGGAGCTAGAACGATTCGCAGTTAATCCTGGCCTGTTAGAAACATCAGAAGGCTGT
AGACAAATACTGGGACAGCTACAACCATCCCTTCAGACAGGATCAGAAGAACTTAGATCATTATATAATA
CAGTAGCAACCCTCTATTGTGTGCATCAAAGGATAGAGATAAAAGACACCAAGGAAGCTTTAGACAAGAT
AGAGGAAGAGCAAAACAAAAGTAAGACCACCGCACAGCAAGCGGCCGCTGATCTTCAGACCTGGAGGAGG
AGATATGAGGGACAATTGGAGAAGTGAATTATATAAATATAAAGTAGTAAAAATTGAACCATTAGGAGTA
GCACCCACCAAGGCAAAGAGAAGAGTGGTGCAGAGAGAAAAAAGAGCAGTGGGAATAGGAGCTTTGTTCC
TTGGGTTCTTGGGAGCAGCAGGAAGCACTATGGGCGCAGCGTCAATGACGCTGACGGTACAGGCCAGACA
ATTATTGTCTGGTATAGTGCAGCAGCAGAACAATTTGCTGAGGGCTATTGAGGCGCAACAGCATCTGTTG
CAACTCACAGTCTGGGGCATCAAGCAGCTCCAGGCAAGAATCCTGGCTGTGGAAAGATACCTAAAGGATC
AACAGCTCCTGGGGATTTGGGGTTGCTCTGGAAAACTCATTTGCACCACTGCTGTGCCTTGGAATGCTAG
TTGGAGTAATAAATCTCTGGAACAGATTTGGAATCACACGACCTGGATGGAGTGGGACAGAGAAATTAAC
AATTACACAAGCTTAATACACTCCTTAATTGAAGAATCGCAAAACCAGCAAGAAAAGAATGAACAAGAAT
TATTGGAATTAGATAAATGGGCAAGTTTGTGGAATTGGTTTAACATAACAAATTGGCTGTGGTATATAAA
ATTATTCATAATGATAGTAGGAGGCTTGGTAGGTTTAAGAATAGTTTTTGCTGTACTTTCTATAGTGAAT
AGAGTTAGGCAGGGATATTCACCATTATCGTTTCAGACCCACCTCCCAACCCCGAGGGGACCCAGAGAGG
GCCTATTTCCCATGATTCCTTCATATTTGCATATACGATACAAGGCTGTTAGAGAGATAATTAGAATTAA
TTTGACTGTAAACACAAAGATATTAGTACAAAATACGTGACGTAGAAAGTAATAATTTCTTGGGTAGTTT
GCAGTTTTAAAATTATGTTTTAAAATGGACTATCATATGCTTACCGTAACTTGAAAGTATTTCGATTTCT
TGGCTTTATATATCTTGTGGAAAGGACGAAACACCGGTAGGATTACCCATTGGCCAGTTTTAGAGCTAGA
AATAGCAAGTTAAAATAAGGCTAGTCCGTTATCAACTTGAAAAAGTGGCACCGAGTCGGTGCTTTTTTAA
GCTTGGCGTAACTAGATCTTGAGACAAATGGCAGTATTCATCCACAATTTTAAAAGAAAAGGGGGGATTG
GGGGGTACAGTGCAGGGGAAAGAATAGTAGACATAATAGCAACAGACATACAAACTAAAGAATTACAAAA
ACAAATTACAAAAATTCAAAATTTTCGGGTTTATTACAGGGACAGCAGAGATCCACTTTGGCGCCGGCTC
GAGGGGG
Features (pLannotate 1.2.2; 29 found; start..end, strand, type, name):
     14..80      +  CDS            small t antigen (fragment): SV40 (simian virus 40) small t antigen
    106..317     +  promoter       EF-1α core promoter: core promoter for human elongation factor EF-1α
    318..1256    +  intron         EF-1α intron A: intron upstream of the start codon of human EF-1α
   1278..1877    +  CDS            PuroR (fragment): puromycin N-acetyltransferase; pac from Streptomyces; confers resistance to puromycin
   1893..2481    +  misc_feature   WPRE: woodchuck hepatitis virus posttranscriptional regulatory element
   2532..2551    +  misc_feature   cPPT/CTS (fragment): central polypurine tract and central termination sequence of HIV-1
   2553..2786    +  LTR            3' LTR (ΔU3): self-inactivating 3' long terminal repeat (LTR) from HIV-1
   2864..2985    +  polyA_signal   SV40 poly(A) signal: SV40 polyadenylation signal
   3025..3160    +  rep_origin     SV40 ori: SV40 origin of replication
   3181..3199    -  promoter       T7 promoter: promoter for bacteriophage T7 RNA polymerase
   3207..3362    +  CDS            lacZα (fragment): LacZα fragment of β-galactosidase; lacZ fragment
   3367..3795    +  rep_origin     f1 ori (sequence partly withheld): f1 bacteriophage origin of replication; arrow indicates direction of (+) strand synthesis
   3848..3952    +  promoter       AmpR promoter: bla
   3953..4813    +  CDS            AmpR: β-lactamase; bla; confers resistance to ampicillin, carbenicillin, and related antibiotics
   4984..5572    +  rep_origin     ori: high-copy-number ColE1/pMB1/pBR322/pUC origin of replication
   5755..5847    +  CDS            lacI (fragment): lac repressor; lacI; The lac repressor binds to the lac operator to inhibit transcription in E. coli. This inhibition can be relieved by adding lactose or isopropyl-β-D-thiogalactopyranoside (IPTG).
   5860..5881    +  protein_bind   CAP binding site: CAP binding activates transcription in the presence of cAMP. E. coli catabolite activator protein
   5896..5926    +  promoter       lac promoter: promoter for the E. coli lac operon
   5934..5950    +  protein_bind   lac operator: The lac repressor binds to the lac operator to inhibit transcription in E. coli. This inhibition can be relieved by adding lactose or isopropyl-β-D-thiogalactopyranoside (IPTG). lac repressor encoded by lacI
   5995..6013    +  promoter       T3 promoter: promoter for bacteriophage T3 RNA polymerase
   6041..6267    +  promoter       RSV promoter: Rous sarcoma virus enhancer/promoter
   6268..6448    +  LTR            5' LTR (truncated): truncated 5' long terminal repeat (LTR) from HIV-1
   6495..6620    +  misc_feature   HIV-1 Ψ: packaging signal of human immunodeficiency virus type 1
   6604..6967    +  CDS            HIV-1 gag (fragment): gag protein from human immunodeficiency virus 1; gag
   7113..7346    +  misc_feature   RRE: The Rev response element (RRE) of HIV-1 allows for Rev-dependent mRNA export from the nucleus to the cytoplasm.
   7723..7749    +  CDS            Rev (fragment): human immunodeficiency virus 1 (HIV-1) Rev protein; rev; enhances nuclear export of unspliced and incompletely spliced viral mRNAs
   7753..7993    +  promoter       U6 promoter: RNA polymerase III promoter for human U6 snRNA
   8023..8098    +  misc_RNA       gRNA scaffold: guide RNA scaffold for the Streptococcus pyogenes CRISPR/Cas9 system
   8154..8271    +  misc_feature   cPPT/CTS: central polypurine tract and central termination sequence of HIV-1
