[The description below was written by a language model from this plasmid's Addgene catalogue record and pLannotate feature annotations shown in this document.]
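Description:
VRK1 gRNA (BRDN0001148483) is a third-generation lentiviral CRISPR guide plasmid built on the lentiGuide-Puro backbone, carrying a single guide RNA designed against human VRK1 (vaccinia-related kinase 1). It is maintained in E. coli as a high-copy plasmid through a ColE1/pUC-type origin and an ampicillin resistance gene. The bacterial portion also retains an f1 origin, lac regulatory remnants and T7/T3 promoters. An SV40 origin and SV40 polyadenylation signal lie just outside the 3' LTR.

The viral cassette begins with an RSV promoter fused to a truncated HIV-1 5' LTR, which allows Tat-independent production of the genomic RNA in packaging cells. This is followed by the Ψ packaging signal with a partial gag sequence and the Rev response element, and the cassette ends in a self-inactivating ΔU3 3' LTR. Within it, the human U6 RNA polymerase III promoter drives the VRK1-targeting spacer, which sits in the short gap between the promoter and the Streptococcus pyogenes Cas9 guide scaffold. A central polypurine tract/termination sequence follows. An EF-1α promoter with its first intron then expresses puromycin N-acetyltransferase, so transduced mammalian cells can be selected with puromycin. The WPRE downstream enhances transcript expression.

The plasmid does not encode Cas9. It is meant to be used with a separate Cas9-expressing lentivirus or in cell lines that already express Cas9, where delivery of the guide directs cleavage and knockout of VRK1. The guide belongs to a human kinome gRNA collection developed in work on optimised sgRNA design rules.
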