Addgene plasmid #75523: VRK1 gRNA (BRDN0001148483)
Purpose: 3rd generation lentiviral gRNA plasmid targeting human VRK1
Depositing lab: John Doench & David Root. Depositing organization: Broad Institute. Publication: Optimized sgRNA design to maximize activity and minimize off-target effects of CRISPR-Cas9. Doench JG, Fusi N, Sullender M, Hegde M, Vaimberg EW, Donovan KF, Smith I, Tothova Z, Wilen C, Orchard R, Virgin HW, Listgarten J, Root DE. Nat Biotechnol. 2016 Jan 18. doi: 10.1038/nbt.3437. PubMed 26780180.
Backbone
  Vector backbone: lentiGuide-Puro
  Backbone manufacturer: Zhang Lab (Addgene plasmid # 52963)
  Vector type: Mammalian Expression, Lentiviral, CRISPR
  Selectable markers: Puromycin
Growth in bacteria
  Bacterial resistance: Ampicillin, 100 μg/mL
  Growth temperature: 37°C
  Growth strain: DH5alpha
  Copy number: High Copy
Gene/Insert
  Gene/Insert name: VRK1 (alt names: VRK1; NM_003384.2)
  gRNA/shRNA sequence: GTAGGATTACCCATTGGCCA
  Species: H. sapiens (human)
  Entrez Gene: VRK1 (a.k.a. PCH1, PCH1A)
  Promoter: hU6
  Cloning method: Unknown
  Sequencing primers: 5′ U6-F; 3′ pS2-R
Terms and licenses: Academic/Nonprofit Terms; Industry Terms: Not Available to Industry
Depositor comments: The gRNA was designed to target the following Genbank reference sequence(s): NM_003384.2. Note that this plasmid does NOT contain Cas9. It should be used in conjunction with lentiCas9-Blast (Addgene #52962) or otherwise with cell lines already expressing Cas9. Browse the full kinome gRNA library at http://www.addgene.org/pooled-library/broadgpp-human-kinome/ or visit http://www.broadinstitute.org/rnai/public/ for detailed protocols and information.
How to cite: VRK1 gRNA (BRDN0001148483) was a gift from John Doench & David Root (Addgene plasmid # 75523 ; http://n2t.net/addgene:75523 ; RRID:Addgene_75523)
