>Addgene plasmid #75523 | VRK1 gRNA (BRDN0001148483) | depositor partial sequence | sequence record 142983 | Target Sequence
GTAGGATTACCCATTGGCCA
