>Addgene plasmid #75523 | VRK1 gRNA (BRDN0001148483) | addgene partial sequence | sequence record 184049 | hU6-F
TAGAAAGTAATAATTTCTTGGGTAGTTTGCAGTTTTAAAATTATGTTTTAAAATGGACTATCATATGCTT
ACCGTAACTTGAAAGTATTTCGATTTCTTGGCTTTATATATCTTGTGGAAAGGACGAAACACCGGTAGGA
TTACCCATTGGCCAGTTTTAGAGCTAGAAATAGCAAGTTAAAATAAGGCTAGTCCGTTATCAACTTGAAA
AAGTGGCACCGAGTCGGTGCTTTTTTAAGCTTGGCGTAACTAGATCTTGAGACAAATGGCAGTATTCATC
CACAATTTTAAAAGAAAAGGGGGGATTGGGGGGTACAGTGCAGGGGAAAGAATAGTAGACATAATAGCAA
CAGACATACAAACTAAAGAATTACAAAAACAAATTACAAAAATTCAAAATTTTCGGGTTTATTACAGGGA
CAGCAGAGATCCACTTTGGCGCCGGCTCGAGGGGGCCCGGGTGCAAAGATGGATAAAGTTTTAAACAGAG
AGGAATCTTTGCAGCTAATGGACCTTCTAGGTCTTGAAAGGAGTGGGAATTGGCTCCGGTGCCCGTCAGT
GGGCAGAGCG
